Addgene plasmid #87327: pmCherry-N1-GalT
Purpose: To express GalT-mCherry in mammalian cells, GalT encodes the 1-81 amino acids from β1,4-galactosyltransferase
Depositing lab: Lei Lu. Depositing organization: Nanyang Technological University (NTU). Publication: A novel imaging method for quantitative Golgi localization reveals differential intra-Golgi trafficking of secretory cargos. Tie HC, Mahajan D, Chen B, Cheng L, VanDongen AM, Lu L. Mol Biol Cell. 2016 Jan 13. pii: mbc.E15-09-0664. 10.1091/mbc.E15-09-0664 PubMed 26764092.
Backbone
  Vector backbone: pmCherry-N1
  Backbone manufacturer: Clontech
  Backbone size w/o insert (bp): 4722
  Vector type: Mammalian Expression
  Selectable markers: Neomycin (select with G418)
Growth in bacteria
  Bacterial resistance: Kanamycin, 50 μg/mL
  Growth temperature: 37°C
  Growth strain: DH5alpha
  Copy number: High Copy
Gene/Insert
  Gene/Insert name: 1-81 amino acids from β1,4-galactosyltransferase
  Species: H. sapiens (human)
  Insert size (bp): 243
  GenBank ID: NM_001497.3
  Entrez Gene: B4GALT1 (a.k.a. B4GAL-T1, CDG2D, CLDLFIB, GGTB2, GT1, GTB, beta4Gal-T1)
  Promoter: CMV
  Tag / fusion protein: mCherry (C terminal on backbone)
  Cloning method: Restriction Enzyme; 5′ cloning site NheI (not destroyed); 3′ cloning site BamHI (not destroyed)
  Sequencing primers: 5′ CMV-F
Terms and licenses: Academic/Nonprofit Terms; Industry Terms: Not Available to Industry
How to cite: pmCherry-N1-GalT was a gift from Lei Lu (Addgene plasmid # 87327 ; http://n2t.net/addgene:87327 ; RRID:Addgene_87327)
