[The description below was written by a language model from this plasmid's Addgene catalogue record and pLannotate feature annotations shown in this document.]
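Description:
pmCherry-N1-GalT is a mammalian expression plasmid built on the Clontech pmCherry-N1 backbone, designed to produce a red fluorescent fusion of a human β1,4-galactosyltransferase (B4GALT1) fragment. The insert encodes amino acids 1–81 of the enzyme and was cloned between the NheI and BamHI sites, both of which are retained, placing it in frame upstream of the backbone's mammalian codon-optimized mCherry so that the fluorescent protein sits at the C terminus. Transcription is driven by the human cytomegalovirus immediate early enhancer and promoter and terminated by the SV40 polyadenylation signal. The short large T antigen, ble and bGH poly(A) fragments in the automated annotation are most likely residual backbone sequence rather than functional parts.

The plasmid is maintained in E. coli at high copy through a ColE1/pUC-type origin, and it also carries an f1 phage origin. A single Tn5 aminoglycoside phosphotransferase gene (NeoR/KanR) serves both hosts: a bacterial bla-type promoter gives kanamycin resistance in bacteria, while the adjacent SV40 enhancer/early promoter, together with an HSV TK polyadenylation signal, allows G418 selection of stably transfected mammalian cells.

The stated purpose is simply to express GalT-mCherry in mammalian cells. The N-terminal region of this galactosyltransferase is widely used as a Golgi-targeting sequence, and the associated publication concerns quantitative imaging of Golgi localization and intra-Golgi trafficking of secretory cargos, consistent with use as a fluorescent Golgi marker in live or fixed cell microscopy.
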