Features (pLannotate 1.2.2; 14 found; start..end, strand, type, name):
    628..931     +  enhancer       CMV enhancer: human cytomegalovirus immediate early enhancer
    932..1135    +  promoter       CMV promoter: human cytomegalovirus (CMV) immediate early promoter
   1164..1421    +  CDS            B4GALT1 (fragment): B4GT1_HUMAN - Also known as GGTB2. Experimental evidence at protein level: Swiss-Prot protein existence level 1. [Processed beta-1,4-galactosyltransferase 1]: The cell surface form functions as a recognition molecule during a variety of cell to cell and cell to matrix interactions, as those occurring during development and egg fertilization, by binding to specific oligosaccharide ligands on opposing cells or in the extracellular matrix. From Homo sapiens (Human).
   1431..2141    +  CDS            mCherry: monomeric derivative of DsRed fluorescent protein (Shaner et al., 2004) mammalian codon-optimized
   2158..2241    +  CDS            large T antigen (fragment): large T antigen from SV40 (simian virus 40)
   2264..2385    +  polyA_signal   SV40 poly(A) signal: SV40 polyadenylation signal
   2419..2847    -  rep_origin     f1 ori (sequence partly withheld): f1 bacteriophage origin of replication; arrow indicates direction of (+) strand synthesis
   2874..2978    +  promoter       AmpR promoter: bla
   2980..3337    +  promoter       SV40 promoter: SV40 enhancer and early promoter
   3372..4166    +  CDS            NeoR/KanR: aminoglycoside phosphotransferase from Tn5; aph(3')-II (or nptII); confers resistance to neomycin, kanamycin, and G418 (Geneticin®)
   4187..4339    +  CDS            ble (fragment): BLE_KLEPN - Experimental evidence at protein level: Swiss-Prot protein existence level 1. Binding protein with a strong affinity to the bleomycin family of antibiotics. Binds to CL990; an antimitotic-antibiotic compound. From Klebsiella pneumoniae.
   4398..4445    +  polyA_signal   HSV TK poly(A) signal: herpes simplex virus thymidine kinase polyadenylation signal (Cole and Stacy, 1985)
   4536..4552    -  polyA_signal   bGH poly(A) signal (fragment): bovine growth hormone polyadenylation signal
   4774..453     +  rep_origin     ori (across the origin): high-copy-number ColE1/pMB1/pBR322/pUC origin of replication
>Addgene plasmid #87327 | pmCherry-N1-GalT | addgene full sequence | sequence record 177633 | Addgene NGS Result
CCAAATACTGTTCTTCTAGTGTAGCCGTAGTTAGGCCACCACTTCAAGAACTCTGTAGCACCGCCTACAT
ACCTCGCTCTGCTAATCCTGTTACCAGTGGCTGCTGCCAGTGGCGATAAGTCGTGTCTTACCGGGTTGGA
CTCAAGACGATAGTTACCGGATAAGGCGCAGCGGTCGGGCTGAACGGGGGGTTCGTGCACACAGCCCAGC
TTGGAGCGAACGACCTACACCGAACTGAGATACCTACAGCGTGAGCTATGAGAAAGCGCCACGCTTCCCG
AAGGGAGAAAGGCGGACAGGTATCCGGTAAGCGGCAGGGTCGGAACAGGAGAGCGCACGAGGGAGCTTCC
AGGGGGAAACGCCTGGTATCTTTATAGTCCTGTCGGGTTTCGCCACCTCTGACTTGAGCGTCGATTTTTG
TGATGCTCGTCAGGGGGGCGGAGCCTATGGAAAAACGCCAGCAACGCGGCCTTTTTACGGTTCCTGGCCT
TTTGCTGGCCTTTTGCTCACATGTTCTTTCCTGCGTTATCCCCTGATTCTGTGGATAACCGTATTACCGC
CATGCATTAGTTATTAATAGTAATCAATTACGGGGTCATTAGTTCATAGCCCATATATGGAGTTCCGCGT
TACATAACTTACGGTAAATGGCCCGCCTGGCTGACCGCCCAACGACCCCCGCCCATTGACGTCAATAATG
ACGTATGTTCCCATAGTAACGCCAATAGGGACTTTCCATTGACGTCAATGGGTGGAGTATTTACGGTAAA
CTGCCCACTTGGCAGTACATCAAGTGTATCATATGCCAAGTACGCCCCCTATTGACGTCAATGACGGTAA
ATGGCCCGCCTGGCATTATGCCCAGTACATGACCTTATGGGACTTTCCTACTTGGCAGTACATCTACGTA
TTAGTCATCGCTATTACCATGGTGATGCGGTTTTGGCAGTACATCAATGGGCGTGGATAGCGGTTTGACT
CACGGGGATTTCCAAGTCTCCACCCCATTGACGTCAATGGGAGTTTGTTTTGGCACCAAAATCAACGGGA
CTTTCCAAAATGTCGTAACAACTCCGCCCCATTGACGCAAATGGGCGGTAGGCGTGTACGGTGGGAGGTC
TATATAAGCAGAGCTGGTTTAGTGAACCGTCAGATCCGCTAGCATGAGGCTTCGGGAGCCGCTCCTGAGC
GGCAGCGCCGCGATGCCAGGCGCGTCCCTACAGCGGGCCTGCCGCCTGCTCGTGGCCGTCTGCGCTCTGC
ACCTTGGCGTCACCCTCGTTTACTACCTGGCTGGCCGCGACCTGAGCCGCCTGCCCCAACTGGTCGGAGT
CTCCACACCGCTGCAGGGCGGCTCGAACAGTGCCGCCGCCATCGGGCAGTCCTCCGGGGAGCTCCGGACC
GGAGGGGCCAAGGATCCACCGGTCGCCACCATGGTGAGCAAGGGCGAGGAGGATAACATGGCCATCATCA
AGGAGTTCATGCGCTTCAAGGTGCACATGGAGGGCTCCGTGAACGGCCACGAGTTCGAGATCGAGGGCGA
GGGCGAGGGCCGCCCCTACGAGGGCACCCAGACCGCCAAGCTGAAGGTGACCAAGGGTGGCCCCCTGCCC
TTCGCCTGGGACATCCTGTCCCCTCAGTTCATGTACGGCTCCAAGGCCTACGTGAAGCACCCCGCCGACA
TCCCCGACTACTTGAAGCTGTCCTTCCCCGAGGGCTTCAAGTGGGAGCGCGTGATGAACTTCGAGGACGG
CGGCGTGGTGACCGTGACCCAGGACTCCTCCCTGCAGGACGGCGAGTTCATCTACAAGGTGAAGCTGCGC
GGCACCAACTTCCCCTCCGACGGCCCCGTAATGCAGAAGAAGACCATGGGCTGGGAGGCCTCCTCCGAGC
GGATGTACCCCGAGGACGGCGCCCTGAAGGGCGAGATCAAGCAGAGGCTGAAGCTGAAGGACGGCGGCCA
CTACGACGCTGAGGTCAAGACCACCTACAAGGCCAAGAAGCCCGTGCAGCTGCCCGGCGCCTACAACGTC
AACATCAAGTTGGACATCACCTCCCACAACGAGGACTACACCATCGTGGAACAGTACGAACGCGCCGAGG
GCCGCCACTCCACCGGCGGCATGGACGAGCTGTACAAGTAGAGCGGCCGCGACTCTAGATCATAATCAGC
CATACCACATTTGTAGAGGTTTTACTTGCTTTAAAAAACCTCCCACACCTCCCCCTGAACCTGAAACATA
AAATGAATGCAATTGTTGTTGTTAACTTGTTTATTGCAGCTTATAATGGTTACAAATAAAGCAATAGCAT
CACAAATTTCACAAATAAAGCATTTTTTTCACTGCATTCTAGTTGTGGTTTGTCCAAACTCATCAATGTA
TCTTAAGGCGTAAATTGTAAGCGTTAATATTTTGTTAAAATTCGCGTTAAATTTTTGTTAAATCAGCTCA
TTTTTTAACCAATAGGCCGAAATCGGCAAAATCCCTTATAAATCAAAAGAATAGACCGAGATAGGGT
[37 nt withheld, positions 2518-2554]
AAAGAACGTGGACTCCAACGTCAAAGG
[49 nt withheld, positions 2582-2630]
T
[91 nt withheld, positions 2632-2722]
G
[124 nt withheld, positions 2724-2847]
CAGGTGGCACTTTTCGGGGAAATGTGCGCGGAACCCCTATTTGTTTATTTTTCTAAATACATTCAAATAT
GTATCCGCTCATGAGACAATAACCCTGATAAATGCTTCAATAATATTGAAAAAGGAAGAGTCCTGAGGCG
GAAAGAACCAGCTGTGGAATGTGTGTCAGTTAGGGTGTGGAAAGTCCCCAGGCTCCCCAGCAGGCAGAAG
TATGCAAAGCATGCATCTCAATTAGTCAGCAACCAGGTGTGGAAAGTCCCCAGGCTCCCCAGCAGGCAGA
AGTATGCAAAGCATGCATCTCAATTAGTCAGCAACCATAGTCCCGCCCCTAACTCCGCCCATCCCGCCCC
TAACTCCGCCCAGTTCCGCCCATTCTCCGCCCCATGGCTGACTAATTTTTTTTATTTATGCAGAGGCCGA
GGCCGCCTCGGCCTCTGAGCTATTCCAGAAGTAGTGAGGAGGCTTTTTTGGAGGCCTAGGCTTTTGCAAA
GATCGATCAAGAGACAGGATGAGGATCGTTTCGCATGATTGAACAAGATGGATTGCACGCAGGTTCTCCG
GCCGCTTGGGTGGAGAGGCTATTCGGCTATGACTGGGCACAACAGACAATCGGCTGCTCTGATGCCGCCG
TGTTCCGGCTGTCAGCGCAGGGGCGCCCGGTTCTTTTTGTCAAGACCGACCTGTCCGGTGCCCTGAATGA
ACTGCAAGACGAGGCAGCGCGGCTATCGTGGCTGGCCACGACGGGCGTTCCTTGCGCAGCTGTGCTCGAC
GTTGTCACTGAAGCGGGAAGGGACTGGCTGCTATTGGGCGAAGTGCCGGGGCAGGATCTCCTGTCATCTC
ACCTTGCTCCTGCCGAGAAAGTATCCATCATGGCTGATGCAATGCGGCGGCTGCATACGCTTGATCCGGC
TACCTGCCCATTCGACCACCAAGCGAAACATCGCATCGAGCGAGCACGTACTCGGATGGAAGCCGGTCTT
GTCGATCAGGATGATCTGGACGAAGAGCATCAGGGGCTCGCGCCAGCCGAACTGTTCGCCAGGCTCAAGG
CGAGCATGCCCGACGGCGAGGATCTCGTCGTGACCCATGGCGATGCCTGCTTGCCGAATATCATGGTGGA
AAATGGCCGCTTTTCTGGATTCATCGACTGTGGCCGGCTGGGTGTGGCGGACCGCTATCAGGACATAGCG
TTGGCTACCCGTGATATTGCTGAAGAGCTTGGCGGCGAATGGGCTGACCGCTTCCTCGTGCTTTACGGTA
TCGCCGCTCCCGATTCGCAGCGCATCGCCTTCTATCGCCTTCTTGACGAGTTCTTCTGAGCGGGACTCTG
GGGTTCGAAATGACCGACCAAGCGACGCCCAACCTGCCATCACGAGATTTCGATTCCACCGCCGCCTTCT
ATGAAAGGTTGGGCTTCGGAATCGTTTTCCGGGACGCCGGCTGGATGATCCTCCAGCGCGGGGATCTCAT
GCTGGAGTTCTTCGCCCACCCTAGGGGGAGGCTAACTGAAACACGGAAGGAGACAATACCGGAAGGAACC
CGCGCTATGACGGCAATAAAAAGACAGAATAAAACGCACGGTGTTGGGTCGTTTGTTCATAAACGCGGGG
TTCGGTCCCAGGGCTGGCACTCTGTCGATACCCCACCGAGACCCCATTGGGGCCAATACGCCCGCGTTTC
TTCCTTTTCCCCACCCCACCCCCCAAGTTCGGGTGAAGGCCCAGGGCTCGCAGCCAACGTCGGGGCGGCA
GGCCCTGCCATAGCCTCAGGTTACTCATATATACTTTAGATTGATTTAAAACTTCATTTTTAATTTAAAA
GGATCTAGGTGAAGATCCTTTTTGATAATCTCATGACCAAAATCCCTTAACGTGAGTTTTCGTTCCACTG
AGCGTCAGACCCCGTAGAAAAGATCAAAGGATCTTCTTGAGATCCTTTTTTTCTGCGCGTAATCTGCTGC
TTGCAAACAAAAAAACCACCGCTACCAGCGGTGGTTTGTTTGCCGGATCAAGAGCTACCAACTCTTTTTC
CGAAGGTAACTGGCTTCAGCAGAGCGCAGATA
